Addgene plasmid #193084: SFFV-mCh-GATA2-R398W
Purpose: constitutive expression of mCherry fused to human Gata2 with mutation R398W in mammalian cells
Depositing lab: Filipe Pereira. Depositing organization: Center for Neuroscience and Cell Biology, University of Coimbra. Publication: GATA2 mitotic bookmarking is required for definitive haematopoiesis. Silverio-Alves R, Kurochkin I, Rydstrom A, Vazquez Echegaray C, Haider J, Nicholls M, Rode C, Thelaus L, Lindgren AY, Ferreira AG, Brandao R, Larsson J, de Bruijn MFTR, Martin-Gonzalez J, Pereira CF. Nat Commun. 2023 Aug 14;14(1):4645. doi: 10.1038/s41467-023-40391-x. PubMed 37580379.
Backbone
  Vector backbone: SFFV
  Vector type: Mammalian Expression, Lentiviral
Growth in bacteria
  Bacterial resistance: Ampicillin, 100 μg/mL
  Growth temperature: 37°C
  Growth strain: NEB Stable
  Copy number: High Copy
Gene/Insert
  Gene/Insert name: mCh-GATA2-R398W
  Species: H. sapiens (human)
  Promoter: SFFV
  Cloning method: Ligation Independent Cloning
  Sequencing primers: 5′ CTGCTTCCCGAGCTCTATAA
Terms and licenses: Academic/Nonprofit Terms; Industry Terms: Not Available to Industry
How to cite: SFFV-mCh-GATA2-R398W was a gift from Filipe Pereira (Addgene plasmid # 193084 ; http://n2t.net/addgene:193084 ; RRID:Addgene_193084)
