[The description below was written by a language model from this plasmid's Addgene catalogue record and pLannotate feature annotations shown in this document.]
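Description:
SFFV-mCh-GATA2-R398W is a lentiviral transfer plasmid for constitutive expression of an mCherry–GATA2 fusion protein in mammalian cells. It is maintained in E. coli through a high-copy ColE1/pUC-type origin with ampicillin selection (AmpR under its own bla promoter). The backbone also carries an f1 origin, an SV40 origin, and remnants of a pBluescript-style cloning region (lac promoter/operator, lacZα and lacI fragments, T3 and T7 promoters). No mammalian drug-selection marker is annotated, so the fluorescent fusion itself is the only annotated way to identify expressing cells.

The viral portion has a third-generation, self-inactivating layout. An RSV promoter drives a truncated HIV-1 5' LTR, followed by the Ψ packaging signal with a partial gag sequence, the Rev response element for Rev-dependent export of the genomic RNA, and the cPPT/CTS. A ΔU3 3' LTR and an SV40 polyadenylation signal close the unit.

Between these elements, the spleen focus-forming virus (SFFV) LTR promoter drives one continuous open reading frame. It consists of a red fluorescent protein placed directly upstream of human GATA2, so the tag sits at the N-terminus of the transcription factor. The annotation software labels the fluorescent protein as dTomato, but the catalogue entry identifies it as mCherry, a related Discosoma-derived protein. A WPRE downstream of the insert enhances transcript expression.

According to the record, the GATA2 coding sequence carries the R398W substitution, which is not marked separately in the feature table. The associated publication concerns GATA2 mitotic bookmarking in definitive haematopoiesis, which suggests the construct is used to visualise how this mutant behaves and localises in transduced cells.
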