Features (pLannotate 1.2.2; 29 found; start..end, strand, type, name):
      6..141     +  rep_origin     SV40 ori: SV40 origin of replication
    162..180     -  promoter       T7 promoter: promoter for bacteriophage T7 RNA polymerase
    188..343     +  CDS            lacZα (fragment): LacZα fragment of β-galactosidase; lacZ fragment
    348..776     +  rep_origin     f1 ori (sequence partly withheld): f1 bacteriophage origin of replication; arrow indicates direction of (+) strand synthesis
    829..933     +  promoter       AmpR promoter: bla
    934..1794    +  CDS            AmpR: β-lactamase; bla; confers resistance to ampicillin, carbenicillin, and related antibiotics
   1965..2553    +  rep_origin     ori: high-copy-number ColE1/pMB1/pBR322/pUC origin of replication
   2736..2828    +  CDS            lacI (fragment): lac repressor; lacI; The lac repressor binds to the lac operator to inhibit transcription in E. coli. This inhibition can be relieved by adding lactose or isopropyl-β-D-thiogalactopyranoside (IPTG).
   2841..2862    +  protein_bind   CAP binding site: CAP binding activates transcription in the presence of cAMP. E. coli catabolite activator protein
   2877..2907    +  promoter       lac promoter: promoter for the E. coli lac operon
   2915..2931    +  protein_bind   lac operator: The lac repressor binds to the lac operator to inhibit transcription in E. coli. This inhibition can be relieved by adding lactose or isopropyl-β-D-thiogalactopyranoside (IPTG). lac repressor encoded by lacI
   2976..2994    +  promoter       T3 promoter: promoter for bacteriophage T3 RNA polymerase
   3022..3248    +  promoter       RSV promoter: Rous sarcoma virus enhancer/promoter
   3249..3429    +  LTR            5' LTR (truncated): truncated 5' long terminal repeat (LTR) from HIV-1
   3476..3601    +  misc_feature   HIV-1 Ψ: packaging signal of human immunodeficiency virus type 1
   3585..3948    +  CDS            HIV-1 gag (fragment): gag protein from human immunodeficiency virus 1; gag
   4094..4327    +  misc_feature   RRE: The Rev response element (RRE) of HIV-1 allows for Rev-dependent mRNA export from the nucleus to the cytoplasm.
   4704..4804    +  CDS            Rev (fragment): human immunodeficiency virus 1 (HIV-1) Rev protein; rev; enhances nuclear export of unspliced and incompletely spliced viral mRNAs
   4823..4940    +  misc_feature   cPPT/CTS: central polypurine tract and central termination sequence of HIV-1
   4974..5375    +  promoter       SFFV promoter: spleen focus-forming virus long terminal repeat (LTR) promoter
   5385..5408    +  misc_feature   MCS (fragment): pBluescript multiple cloning site
   5415..6116    +  CDS            dTomato: dTomato is a basic (constitutively fluorescent) orange fluorescent protein published in 2004, derived from Discosoma sp.. It is reported to be a somewhat slowly-maturing dimer with low acid sensitivity.
   6117..7553    +  CDS            GATA2: GATA2_HUMAN - Experimental evidence at protein level: Swiss-Prot protein existence level 1. Transcriptional activator which regulates endothelin-1 gene expression in endothelial cells. Binds to the consensus sequence 5'- AGATAG-3'. From Homo sapiens (Human).
   7557..7582    +  misc_feature   MCS (fragment): pBluescript multiple cloning site
   7582..7641    +  CDS            S (fragment): HBSAG_WHV6 - Experimental evidence at transcript level: Swiss-Prot protein existence level 2. The middle envelope protein plays an important role in the budding of the virion. It is involved in the induction of budding in a nucleocapsid independent way. In this process the majority of envelope proteins bud to form subviral lipoprotein particles of 22 nm of diameter that do not contain a nucleocapsid (By similarity). From Woodchuck hepatitis B virus (isolate w64/pWS23) (WHV).
   7773..8176    +  misc_feature   WPRE: woodchuck hepatitis virus posttranscriptional regulatory element
   8178..8267    +  CDS            nef (fragment): NEF_HV1Z2 - Experimental evidence at protein level: Swiss-Prot protein existence level 1. Extracellular Nef protein targets CD4(+) T-lymphocytes for apoptosis by interacting with CXCR4 surface receptors. From Human immunodeficiency virus type 1 group M subtype D (isolate Z2/CDC-Z34) (HIV-1).
   8269..8502    +  LTR            3' LTR (ΔU3): self-inactivating 3' long terminal repeat (LTR) from HIV-1
   8574..8695    +  polyA_signal   SV40 poly(A) signal: SV40 polyadenylation signal
>Addgene plasmid #193084 | SFFV-mCh-GATA2-R398W | addgene full sequence | sequence record 382294 | Addgene NGS Result
CGCCCATCCCGCCCCTAACTCCGCCCAGTTCCGCCCATTCTCCGCCCCATGGCTGACTAATTTTTTTTAT
TTATGCAGAGGCCGAGGCCGCCTCGGCCTCTGAGCTATTCCAGAAGTAGTGAGGAGGCTTTTTTGGAGGC
CTAGGGACGTACCCAATTCGCCCTATAGTGAGTCGTATTACGCGCGCTCACTGGCCGTCGTTTTACAACG
TCGTGACTGGGAAAACCCTGGCGTTACCCAACTTAATCGCCTTGCAGCACATCCCCCTTTCGCCAGCTGG
CGTAATAGCGAAGAGGCCCGCACCGATCGCCCTTCCCAACAGTTGCGCAGCCTGAATGGCGAATGGG
[124 nt withheld, positions 348-471]
C
[91 nt withheld, positions 473-563]
A
[49 nt withheld, positions 565-613]
CCTTTGACGTTGGAGTCCACGTTCTTT
[37 nt withheld, positions 641-677]
ACCCTATCTCGGTCTATTCTTTTGATTTATAAGGGATTTTGCCGATTTCGGCCTATTGGTTAAAAAATGA
GCTGATTTAACAAAAATTTAACGCGAATTTTAACAAAATATTAACGCTTACAATTTAGGTGGCACTTTTC
GGGGAAATGTGCGCGGAACCCCTATTTGTTTATTTTTCTAAATACATTCAAATATGTATCCGCTCATGAG
ACAATAACCCTGATAAATGCTTCAATAATATTGAAAAAGGAAGAGTATGAGTATTCAACATTTCCGTGTC
GCCCTTATTCCCTTTTTTGCGGCATTTTGCCTTCCTGTTTTTGCTCACCCAGAAACGCTGGTGAAAGTAA
AAGATGCTGAAGATCAGTTGGGTGCACGAGTGGGTTACATCGAACTGGATCTCAACAGCGGTAAGATCCT
TGAGAGTTTTCGCCCCGAAGAACGTTTTCCAATGATGAGCACTTTTAAAGTTCTGCTATGTGGCGCGGTA
TTATCCCGTATTGACGCCGGGCAAGAGCAACTCGGTCGCCGCATACACTATTCTCAGAATGACTTGGTTG
AGTACTCACCAGTCACAGAAAAGCATCTTACGGATGGCATGACAGTAAGAGAATTATGCAGTGCTGCCAT
AACCATGAGTGATAACACTGCGGCCAACTTACTTCTGACAACGATCGGAGGACCGAAGGAGCTAACCGCT
TTTTTGCACAACATGGGGGATCATGTAACTCGCCTTGATCGTTGGGAACCGGAGCTGAATGAAGCCATAC
CAAACGACGAGCGTGACACCACGATGCCTGTAGCAATGGCAACAACGTTGCGCAAACTATTAACTGGCGA
ACTACTTACTCTAGCTTCCCGGCAACAATTAATAGACTGGATGGAGGCGGATAAAGTTGCAGGACCACTT
CTGCGCTCGGCCCTTCCGGCTGGCTGGTTTATTGCTGATAAATCTGGAGCCGGTGAGCGTGGGTCTCGCG
GTATCATTGCAGCACTGGGGCCAGATGGTAAGCCCTCCCGTATCGTAGTTATCTACACGACGGGGAGTCA
GGCAACTATGGATGAACGAAATAGACAGATCGCTGAGATAGGTGCCTCACTGATTAAGCATTGGTAACTG
TCAGACCAAGTTTACTCATATATACTTTAGATTGATTTAAAACTTCATTTTTAATTTAAAAGGATCTAGG
TGAAGATCCTTTTTGATAATCTCATGACCAAAATCCCTTAACGTGAGTTTTCGTTCCACTGAGCGTCAGA
CCCCGTAGAAAAGATCAAAGGATCTTCTTGAGATCCTTTTTTTCTGCGCGTAATCTGCTGCTTGCAAACA
AAAAAACCACCGCTACCAGCGGTGGTTTGTTTGCCGGATCAAGAGCTACCAACTCTTTTTCCGAAGGTAA
CTGGCTTCAGCAGAGCGCAGATACCAAATACTGTTCTTCTAGTGTAGCCGTAGTTAGGCCACCACTTCAA
GAACTCTGTAGCACCGCCTACATACCTCGCTCTGCTAATCCTGTTACCAGTGGCTGCTGCCAGTGGCGAT
AAGTCGTGTCTTACCGGGTTGGACTCAAGACGATAGTTACCGGATAAGGCGCAGCGGTCGGGCTGAACGG
GGGGTTCGTGCACACAGCCCAGCTTGGAGCGAACGACCTACACCGAACTGAGATACCTACAGCGTGAGCT
ATGAGAAAGCGCCACGCTTCCCGAAGGGAGAAAGGCGGACAGGTATCCGGTAAGCGGCAGGGTCGGAACA
GGAGAGCGCACGAGGGAGCTTCCAGGGGGAAACGCCTGGTATCTTTATAGTCCTGTCGGGTTTCGCCACC
TCTGACTTGAGCGTCGATTTTTGTGATGCTCGTCAGGGGGGCGGAGCCTATGGAAAAACGCCAGCAACGC
GGCCTTTTTACGGTTCCTGGCCTTTTGCTGGCCTTTTGCTCACATGTTCTTTCCTGCGTTATCCCCTGAT
TCTGTGGATAACCGTATTACCGCCTTTGAGTGAGCTGATACCGCTCGCCGCAGCCGAACGACCGAGCGCA
GCGAGTCAGTGAGCGAGGAAGCGGAAGAGCGCCCAATACGCAAACCGCCTCTCCCCGCGCGTTGGCCGAT
TCATTAATGCAGCTGGCACGACAGGTTTCCCGACTGGAAAGCGGGCAGTGAGCGCAACGCAATTAATGTG
AGTTAGCTCACTCATTAGGCACCCCAGGCTTTACACTTTATGCTTCCGGCTCGTATGTTGTGTGGAATTG
TGAGCGGATAACAATTTCACACAGGAAACAGCTATGACCATGATTACGCCAAGCGCGCAATTAACCCTCA
CTAAAGGGAACAAAAGCTGGAGCTGCAAGCTTAATGTAGTCTTATGCAATACTCTTGTAGTCTTGCAACA
TGGTAACGATGAGTTAGCAACATGCCTTACAAGGAGAGAAAAAGCACCGTGCATGCCGATTGGTGGAAGT
AAGGTGGTACGATCGTGCCTTATTAGGAAGGCAACAGACGGGTCTGACATGGATTGGACGAACCACTGAA
TTGCCGCATTGCAGAGATATTGTATTTAAGTGCCTAGCTCGATACATAAACGGGTCTCTCTGGTTAGACC
AGATCTGAGCCTGGGAGCTCTCTGGCTAACTAGGGAACCCACTGCTTAAGCCTCAATAAAGCTTGCCTTG
AGTGCTTCAAGTAGTGTGTGCCCGTCTGTTGTGTGACTCTGGTAACTAGAGATCCCTCAGACCCTTTTAG
TCAGTGTGGAAAATCTCTAGCAGTGGCGCCCGAACAGGGACTTGAAAGCGAAAGGGAAACCAGAGGAGCT
CTCTCGACGCAGGACTCGGCTTGCTGAAGCGCGCACGGCAAGAGGCGAGGGGCGGCGACTGGTGAGTACG
CCAAAAATTTTGACTAGCGGAGGCTAGAAGGAGAGAGATGGGTGCGAGAGCGTCAGTATTAAGCGGGGGA
GAATTAGATCGCGATGGGAAAAAATTCGGTTAAGGCCAGGGGGAAAGAAAAAATATAAATTAAAACATAT
AGTATGGGCAAGCAGGGAGCTAGAACGATTCGCAGTTAATCCTGGCCTGTTAGAAACATCAGAAGGCTGT
AGACAAATACTGGGACAGCTACAACCATCCCTTCAGACAGGATCAGAAGAACTTAGATCATTATATAATA
CAGTAGCAACCCTCTATTGTGTGCATCAAAGGATAGAGATAAAAGACACCAAGGAAGCTTTAGACAAGAT
AGAGGAAGAGCAAAACAAAAGTAAGACCACCGCACAGCAAGCGGCCGCTGATCTTCAGACCTGGAGGAGG
AGATATGAGGGACAATTGGAGAAGTGAATTATATAAATATAAAGTAGTAAAAATTGAACCATTAGGAGTA
GCACCCACCAAGGCAAAGAGAAGAGTGGTGCAGAGAGAAAAAAGAGCAGTGGGAATAGGAGCTTTGTTCC
TTGGGTTCTTGGGAGCAGCAGGAAGCACTATGGGCGCAGCGTCAATGACGCTGACGGTACAGGCCAGACA
ATTATTGTCTGGTATAGTGCAGCAGCAGAACAATTTGCTGAGGGCTATTGAGGCGCAACAGCATCTGTTG
CAACTCACAGTCTGGGGCATCAAGCAGCTCCAGGCAAGAATCCTGGCTGTGGAAAGATACCTAAAGGATC
AACAGCTCCTGGGGATTTGGGGTTGCTCTGGAAAACTCATTTGCACCACTGCTGTGCCTTGGAATGCTAG
TTGGAGTAATAAATCTCTGGAACAGATTTGGAATCACACGACCTGGATGGAGTGGGACAGAGAAATTAAC
AATTACACAAGCTTAATACACTCCTTAATTGAAGAATCGCAAAACCAGCAAGAAAAGAATGAACAAGAAT
TATTGGAATTAGATAAATGGGCAAGTTTGTGGAATTGGTTTAACATAACAAATTGGCTGTGGTATATAAA
ATTATTCATAATGATAGTAGGAGGCTTGGTAGGTTTAAGAATAGTTTTTGCTGTACTTTCTATAGTGAAT
AGAGTTAGGCAGGGATATTCACCATTATCGTTTCAGACCCACCTCCCAACCCCGAGGGGACCCGACAGGC
CCGAAGGAATAGAAGAAGAAGGTGGAGAGAGAGACAGAGACAGATCCATTCGATTAGTGAACGGATCTCG
ACGGTATCGGTTAACTTTTAAAAGAAAAGGGGGGATTGGGGGGTACAGTGCAGGGGAAAGAATAGTAGAC
ATAATAGCAACAGACATACAAACTAAAGAATTACAAAAACAAATTACAAAAATTCAAAATTTTATCGATC
ACGAGACTAGCCTCGAGCTGGCTGCAGTAACGCCATTTTGCAAGGCATGGAAAAATACCAAACCAAGAAT
AGAGAAGTTCAGATCAAGGGCGGGTACATGAAAATAGCTAACGTTGGGCCAAACAGGATATCTGCGGTGA
GCAGTTTCGGCCCCGGCCCGGGGCCAAGAACAGATGGTCACCGCAGTTTCGGCCCCGGCCCGAGGCCAAG
AACAGATGGTCCCCAGATATGGCCCAACCCTCAGCAGTTTCTTAAGACCCATCAGATGTTTCCAGGCTCC
CCCAAGGACCTGAAATGACCCTGCGCCTTATTTGAATTAACCAATCAGCCTGCTTCTCGCTTCTGTTCGC
GCGCTTCTGCTTCCCGAGCTCTATAAAAGAGCTCACAACCCCTCACTCGGCGCGCCAGTCCTCCGACAGA
CTGAGTCGGCCGGTCGAATCAAGCTTATCGATACCGTCGACGGATCCATGGTGAGCAAGGGCGAGGAGGT
CATCAAAGAGTTCATGCGCTTCAAGGTGCGCATGGAGGGCTCCATGAACGGCCACGAGTTCGAGATCGAG
GGCGAGGGCGAGGGCCGCCCCTACGAGGGCACCCAGACCGCCAAGCTGAAGGTGACCAAGGGCGGCCCCC
TGCCCTTCGCCTGGGACATCCTGTCCCCCCAGTTCATGTACGGCTCCAAGGCGTACGTGAAGCACCCCGC
CGACATCCCCGATTACAAGAAGCTGTCCTTCCCCGAGGGCTTCAAGTGGGAGCGCGTGATGAACTTCGAG
GACGGCGGTCTGGTGACCGTGACCCAGGACTCCTCCCTGCAGGACGGCACGCTGATCTACAAGGTGAAGA
TGCGCGGCACCAACTTCCCCCCCGACGGCCCCGTAATGCAGAAGAAGACCATGGGCTGGGAGGCCTCCAC
CGAGCGCCTGTACCCCCGCGACGGCGTGCTGAAGGGCGAGATCCACCAGGCCCTGAAGCTGAAGGACGGC
GGCCACTACCTGGTGGAGTTCAAGACCATCTACATGGCCAAGAAGCCCGTGCAACTGCCCGGCTACTACT
ACGTGGACACCAAGCTGGACATCACCTCCCACAACGAGGACTACACCATCGTGGAACAGTACGAGCGCTC
CGAGGGCCGCCACCACCTGTTCCTGTACGGCATGGACGAGCTGTACAAGGAGGTGGCGCCCGAGCAGCCG
CGCTGGATGGCGCACCCGGCCGTGCTGAATGCGCAGCACCCCGACTCACACCACCCGGGCCTGGCGCACA
ACTACATGGAACCCGCGCAGCTGCTGCCTCCAGACGAGGTGGACGTCTTCTTCAATCACCTCGACTCGCA
GGGCAACCCCTACTATGCCAACCCCGCTCACGCGCGGGCGCGCGTCTCCTACAGCCCCGCGCACGCCCGC
CTGACCGGAGGCCAGATGTGCCGCCCACACTTGTTGCACAGCCCGGGTTTGCCCTGGCTGGACGGGGGCA
AAGCAGCCCTCTCTGCCGCTGCGGCCCACCACCACAACCCCTGGACCGTGAGCCCCTTCTCCAAGACGCC
ACTGCACCCCTCAGCTGCTGGAGGCCCTGGAGGCCCACTCTCTGTGTACCCAGGGGCTGGGGGTGGGAGC
GGGGGAGGCAGCGGGAGCTCAGTGGCCTCCCTCACCCCTACAGCAGCCCACTCTGGCTCCCACCTTTTCG
GCTTCCCACCCACGCCACCCAAAGAAGTGTCTCCTGACCCTAGCACCACGGGGGCTGCGTCTCCAGCCTC
ATCTTCCGCGGGGGGTAGTGCAGCCCGAGGAGAGGACAAGGACGGCGTCAAGTACCAGGTGTCACTGACG
GAGAGCATGAAGATGGAAAGTGGCAGTCCCCTGCGCCCAGGCCTAGCTACTATGGGCACCCAGCCTGCTA
CACACCACCCCATCCCCACCTACCCCTCCTATGTGCCGGCGGCTGCCCACGACTACAGCAGCGGACTCTT
CCACCCCGGAGGCTTCCTGGGGGGACCGGCCTCCAGCTTCACCCCTAAGCAGCGCAGCAAGGCTCGTTCC
TGTTCAGAAGGCCGGGAGTGTGTCAACTGTGGGGCCACAGCCACCCCTCTCTGGCGGCGGGACGGCACCG
GCCACTACCTGTGCAATGCCTGTGGCCTCTACCACAAGATGAATGGGCAGAACCGACCACTCATCAAGCC
CAAGCGAAGACTGTCGGCCGCCAGAAGAGCCGGCACCTGTTGTGCAAATTGTCAGACGACAACCACCACC
TTATGGCGCCGAAACGCCAACGGGGACCCTGTCTGCAACGCCTGTGGCCTCTACTACAAGCTGCACAATG
TTAACAGGCCACTGACCATGAAGAAGGAAGGGATCCAGACTCGGAACTGGAAGATGTCCAACAAGTCCAA
GAAGAGCAAGAAAGGGGCGGAGTGCTTCGAGGAGCTGTCAAAGTGCATGCAGGAGAAGTCATCCCCCTTC
AGTGCAGCTGCCCTGGCTGGACACATGGCACCTGTGGGCCACCTCCCGCCCTTCAGCCACTCCGGACACA
TCCTGCCCACTCCGACGCCCATCCACCCCTCCTCCAGCCTCTCCTTCGGCCACCCCCACCCGTCCAGCAT
GGTGACCGCCATGGGCTAGGGATCCCCCGGGCTGCAGGAATTCGAGCATCTTACCGCCATTTATTCCCAT
ATTTGTTCTGTTTTTCTTGATTTGGGTATACATTTAAATGTTAATAAAACAAAATGGTGGGGCAATCATT
TACATTTTTAGGGATATGTAATTACTAGTTCAGGTGTATTGCCACAAGACAAACATGTTAAGAAACTTTC
CCGTTATTTACGCTCTGTTCCTGTTAATCAACCTCTGGATTACAAAATTTGTGAAAGATTGACTGATATT
CTTAACTATGTTGCTCCTTTTACGCTGTGTGGATATGCTGCTTTAATGCCTCTGTATCATGCTATTGCTT
CCCGTACGGCTTTCGTTTTCTCCTCCTTGTATAAATCCTGGTTGCTGTCTCTTTATGAGGAGTTGTGGCC
CGTTGTCCGTCAACGTGGCGTGGTGTGCTCTGTGTTTGCTGACGCAACCCCCACTGGCTGGGGCATTGCC
ACCACCTGTCAACTCCTTTCTGGGACTTTCGCTTTCCCCCTCCCGATCGCCACGGCAGAACTCATCGCCG
CCTGCCTTGCCCGCTGCTGGACAGGGGCTAGGTTGCTGGGCACTGATAATTCCGTGGTGTTGTCGGGGAA
GCTGACGTCCTTTGCAATTCGATATCAAGCTGTACCTTTAAGACCAATGACTTACAAGGCAGCTGTAGAT
CTTAGCCACTTTTTAAAAGAAAAGGGGGGACTGGAAGGGCTAATTCACTCCCAACGAAGACAAGATCTGC
TTTTTGCTTGTACTGGGTCTCTCTGGTTAGACCAGATCTGAGCCTGGGAGCTCTCTGGCTAACTAGGGAA
CCCACTGCTTAAGCCTCAATAAAGCTTGCCTTGAGTGCTTCAAGTAGTGTGTGCCCGTCTGTTGTGTGAC
TCTGGTAACTAGAGATCCCTCAGACCCTTTTAGTCAGTGTGGAAAATCTCTAGCAGTAGTAGTTCATGTC
ATCTTATTATTCAGTATTTATAACTTGCAAAGAAATGAATATCAGAGAGTGAGAGGAACTTGTTTATTGC
AGCTTATAATGGTTACAAATAAAGCAATAGCATCACAAATTTCACAAATAAAGCATTTTTTTCACTGCAT
TCTAGTTGTGGTTTGTCCAAACTCATCAATGTATCTTATCATGTCTGGCTCTAGCTATCCCGCCCCTAAC
TC
